Addgene plasmid #188844: Terminase_PGT2
Purpose: Large terminase from phage PGT2
Depositing lab: Feng Zhang. Depositing organization: Broad Institute. Publication: Prokaryotic innate immunity through pattern recognition of conserved viral proteins. Gao LA, Wilkinson ME, Strecker J, Makarova KS, Macrae RK, Koonin EV, Zhang F. Science. 2022 Aug 12;377(6607):eabm4096. doi: 10.1126/science.abm4096. Epub 2022 Aug 12. PubMed 35951700.
Backbone
  Vector backbone: pBAD
  Backbone size w/o insert (bp): 3590
  Total vector size (bp): 5399
  Vector type: Bacterial Expression
Growth in bacteria
  Bacterial resistance: Ampicillin, 100 μg/mL
  Growth temperature: 37°C
  Growth strain: DH5alpha
  Copy number: High Copy
Gene/Insert
  Gene/Insert name: Terminase
  Insert size (bp): 1809
  GenBank ID: YP_009795474.1
  Cloning method: Gibson Cloning
  Sequencing primers: 5′ N/A
Terms and licenses: Academic/Nonprofit Terms; Industry Terms: Not Available to Industry
How to cite: Terminase_PGT2 was a gift from Feng Zhang (Addgene plasmid # 188844 ; http://n2t.net/addgene:188844 ; RRID:Addgene_188844)
