[The description below was written by a language model from this plasmid's Addgene catalogue record and pLannotate feature annotations shown in this document.]
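Description:
Terminase_PGT2 is a bacterial expression plasmid built on a pBAD backbone that carries the large terminase subunit gene from bacteriophage PGT2, inserted by Gibson assembly. The whole construct is about 5.4 kb, of which roughly 1.8 kb is the terminase insert. It is propagated in E. coli through a high-copy ColE1/pMB1-type origin of replication and selected with ampicillin via the β-lactamase (AmpR) gene, which is driven by its own bla promoter. The annotation also picks up remnants typical of pBR322-derived backbones: the bom mobility region, a short fragment of rop, and a very short match to the RSF origin. These fragments are unlikely to be functional elements.

Expression is controlled by the arabinose-inducible system. The araC regulator gene is transcribed divergently from the araBAD promoter, so the downstream gene is kept repressed without L-arabinose and is induced when the sugar is added. This gives tight, titratable control that suits potentially toxic proteins. The automated feature table does not annotate the terminase coding sequence itself, but the unannotated interval between the araBAD promoter and the rrnB T2 terminator is large enough to hold the stated insert and is presumably where it lies. The record lists no epitope tags or fusion partners.

Large terminases are the ATP-driven motor and nuclease components that package phage genomes into capsids. According to the associated publication title, the plasmid comes from work on prokaryotic innate immunity through pattern recognition of conserved viral proteins. This suggests it was used to express the phage protein in bacteria on its own, to test whether it triggers a defense system, although the record states the purpose only as the large terminase from PGT2.
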