Features (pLannotate 1.2.2; 9 found; start..end, strand, type, name):
      4..31      +  rep_origin     RSF ori (fragment): Plasmids containing the RSF 1030 origin of replication can be propagated in E. coli cells that contain additional plasmids with compatible origins.
     36..176     -  misc_feature   bom: basis of mobility region from pBR322
    278..318     -  CDS            rop (fragment): Rop protein, which maintains plasmids at low copy number; rop
    440..1318    -  CDS            araC: L-arabinose regulatory protein; araC
   1345..1629    +  promoter       araBAD promoter: araBAD; promoter of the L-arabinose operon of E. coli; the araC regulatory gene is transcribed in the opposite direction (Guzman et al., 1995)
   3492..3519    +  terminator     rrnB T2 terminator: transcription terminator T2 from the E. coli rrnB gene
   3538..3629    +  promoter       AmpR promoter: bla
   3630..4490    +  CDS            AmpR: β-lactamase; bla; confers resistance to ampicillin, carbenicillin, and related antibiotics
   4661..5249    +  rep_origin     ori: high-copy-number ColE1/pMB1/pBR322/pUC origin of replication
>Addgene plasmid #188844 | Terminase_PGT2 | addgene full sequence | sequence record 369591 | Addgene NGS Result
CGCAGCGAGTCAGTGAGCGAGGAAGCGGAAGAGCGCCTGATGCGGTATTTTCTCCTTACGCATCTGTGCG
GTATTTCACACCGCATATGGTGCACTCTCAGTACAATCTGCTCTGATGCCGCATAGTTAAGCCAGTATAC
ACTCCGCTATCGCTACGTGACTGGGTCATGGCTGCGCCCCGACACCCGCCAACACCCGCTGACGCGCCCT
GACGGGCTTGTCTGCTCCCGGCATCCGCTTACAGACAAGCTGTGACCGTCTCCGGGAGCTGCATGTGTCA
GAGGTTTTCACCGTCATCACCGAAACGCGCGAGGCAGCAGATCAATTCGCGCGCGAAGGCGAAGCGGCAT
GCATAATGTGCCTGTCAAATGGACGAAGCAGGGATTCTGCAAACCCTATGCTACTCCGTCAAGCCGTCAA
TTGTCTGATTCGTTACCAATTATGACAACTTGACGGCTACATCATTCACTTTTTCTTCACAACCGGCACG
GAACTCGCTCGGGCTGGCCCCGGTGCATTTTTTAAATACCCGCGAGAAATAGAGTTGATCGTCAAAACCA
ACATTGCGACCGACGGTGGCGATAGGCATCCGGGTGGTGCTCAAAAGCAGCTTCGCCTGGCTGATACGTT
GGTCCTCGCGCCAGCTTAAGACGCTAATCCCTAACTGCTGGCGGAAAAGATGTGACAGACGCGACGGCGA
CAAGCAAACATGCTGTGCGACGCTGGCGATATCAAAATTGCTGTCTGCCAGGTGATCGCTGATGTACTGA
CAAGCCTCGCGTACCCGATTATCCATCGGTGGATGGAGCGACTCGTTAATCGCTTCCATGCGCCGCAGTA
ACAATTGCTCAAGCAGATTTATCGCCAGCAGCTCCGAATAGCGCCCTTCCCCTTGCCCGGCGTTAATGAT
TTGCCCAAACAGGTCGCTGAAATGCGGCTGGTGCGCTTCATCCGGGCGAAAGAACCCCGTATTGGCAAAT
ATTGACGGCCAGTTAAGCCATTCATGCCAGTAGGCGCGCGGACGAAAGTAAACCCACTGGTGATACCATT
CGCGAGCCTCCGGATGACGACCGTAGTGATGAATCTCTCCTGGCGGGAACAGCAAAATATCACCCGGTCG
GCAAACAAATTCTCGTCCCTGATTTTTCACCACCCCCTGACCGCGAATGGTGAGATTGAGAATATAACCT
TTCATTCCCAGCGGTCGGTCGATAAAAAAATCGAGATAACCGTTGGCCTCAATCGGCGTTAAACCCGCCA
CCAGATGGGCATTAAACGAGTATCCCGGCAGCAGGGGATCATTTTGCGCTTCAGCCATACTTTTCATACT
CCCGCCATTCAGAGAAGAAACCAATTGTCCATATTGCATCAGACATTGCCGTCACTGCGTCTTTTACTGG
CTCTTCTCGCTAACCAAACCGGTAACCCCGCTTATTAAAAGCATTCTGTAACAAAGCGGGACCAAAGCCA
TGACAAAAACGCGTAACAAAAGTGTCTATAATCACGGCAGAAAAGTCCACATTGATTATTTGCACGGCGT
CACACTTTGCTATGCCATAGCATTTTTATCCATAAGATTAGCGGATCCTACCTGACGCTTTTTATCGCAA
CTCTCTACTGTTTCTCCATACCCGTTTTTTGGGCTAACAGGAGGAATTAACCATGGCGCTGCGTGAGAGC
GCGGAACGTGAGGAGCAACGTCTGCTGGAGCTGGCGGCGCTGCGTGATATGTACCCGACCTTCCTGCCGT
TTCTGATCGACTTCATGGTTATGCTGGGCTTCTTTGTGACCCCGGTTCAGAAGCTGATTGCGCAATTTCT
GGAATACGGCCCGCTGTATCGTATGGTGCAGGCGCAACGTGGTCAGGCGAAAACCACCATCACCGCGGCG
TATGCGATCTGGCGTCTGATTCACGACACCAACCTGGCGGTGCTGATTGTTAGCGCGGGTGGCAAGCAAG
CGAACGAGATCAGCACCCTGATTGTTCGTAGCTTCAAGACCTGGGACAAACTGGCGTGCATGTGCCCGGA
TGCGAGCATGGGTGATCGTGAGAGCGTGGAAGCGTTTGATGTTCACTACAACCTGAAGCGTCTGAACAAA
AGCCCGAGCGTGGCGTGCACCGGTATCACCGGTAACCTGCAGGGCAAGCGTGCGGGTCTGCTGATTGCGG
ACGATGTTGAGAGCCAGAAGAACAGCCTGACCGCGGTGATGCGTGAAAACCTGCTGAACCTGACCCGTGA
TTTCACCAGCATCTGCAGCACCGGCGACATCATTTACCTGGGTACCCCGCAGACCACCGAAAGCATCTAT
AACACCCTGCCGGGCCGTGGTTTCACCGTTCGTATTTGGCCGGGCCGTTTTCCGACCGCGGAGCAGGTTG
AAGCGTACGGTGACCAACTGTGCCCGGTGTTTCGTATGAAAATTGCGAGCCGTCCGGACCTGACCACCGG
TTATGGTCCGGATGGTCTGCAAGGTGCGCCGGTGGACCCGGTTATCCTGGGTGAAGCGTTCCTGAACAAG
AAAGAAATTGACCAGGGTACCGCGTACTTTCAGCTGCAACACATGCTGCAAACCCGTCTGATGGATGCGA
TGCGTAAGCCGCTGCACGCGGAGAAACTGATCGTTGCGCAGCTGCCGAAGCGTGACGGTCTGTTCCCGAT
CACCATTACCCGTGAAATTAGCGTTCAAGCGTACATGCGTCGTAACGTGCTGAGCAAGCCGCTGGTGTTC
GGCGTTCCGGGTAGCGTGAGCAAAGATGTTGCGACCCTGCAGGGCGTGTGCTTTTATATCGATCCGGCGG
GTGGCGGTAAAAACGCGGATGAGACCGCGTTTGCGTGCACCGGTTTTCTGAACAGCAACATTTTCCTGCT
GGATTGGGGCGGTCTGCCGGGCGGTTACGCGCCGGATGTTATGAGCGCGCTGGCGCAACGTGTGTTTGAT
GTTCGTCCGAACGTGGTTAAGATCGAGAAAAACTTCGGCTATGGTGCGTTTCGTGAAGTGTGGCTGCCGT
ACCTGTGGGCGATTTATGACAAGGCGGGCGTGAACCGTCCGGGTGTTGAGGACGATATGGTGCACGGTCA
GAAGGAGAAACGTATCATTGACACCCTGGAACCGGTTATGGGCCGTGGTAGCCTGATCGTGGATGAACGT
CTGATTAAAGAGGACGAAGATCAGACCATGCGTTACAGCGCGCAAATGCGTGTTACCTATAGCGGCTTCC
TGCAAATGGTGAACATCAGCTACGACAAAGATGCGCTGGTTCACGACGATCGTCTGGATGCGCTGGAGGG
TGCGGTGCGTCACTGGCAGGATTGGCTGGCGAAGAACCAAGAGAAAGCGATTCAGGCGCAGCGTAAGCGT
GAATTCGAGGAATGGCAGAAAGACCCGATGATGAAGAAACGTTGCCAAAGCGTGAAGGAATATAACGCGG
GCCGTCGTGGTAAAACCATGTTTGATAAGCGTAAACGTTAATGCCAGGCATCAAATTAAGCAGAAGGCCA
TCCTGACGGATGGCCTTTTTGCGTTTCTACAAACTCTTTTGTTTATTTTTCTAAATACATTCAAATATGT
ATCCGCTCATGAGACAATAACCCTGATAAATGCTTCAATAATATTGAAAAAGGAAGAGTATGAGTATTCA
ACATTTCCGTGTCGCCCTTATTCCCTTTTTTGCGGCATTTTGCCTTCCTGTTTTTGCTCACCCAGAAACG
CTGGTGAAAGTAAAAGATGCTGAAGATCAGTTGGGTGCACGAGTGGGTTACATCGAACTGGATCTCAACA
GCGGTAAGATCCTTGAGAGTTTTCGCCCCGAAGAACGTTTTCCAATGATGAGCACTTTTAAAGTTCTGCT
ATGTGGCGCGGTATTATCCCGTGTTGACGCCGGGCAAGAGCAACTCGGTCGCCGCATACACTATTCTCAG
AATGACTTGGTTGAGTACTCACCAGTCACAGAAAAGCATCTTACGGATGGCATGACAGTAAGAGAATTAT
GCAGTGCTGCCATAACCATGAGTGATAACACTGCGGCCAACTTACTTCTGACAACGATCGGAGGACCGAA
GGAGCTAACCGCTTTTTTGCACAACATGGGGGATCATGTAACTCGCCTTGATCGTTGGGAACCGGAGCTG
AATGAAGCCATACCAAACGACGAGCGTGACACCACGATGCCTGTAGCAATGGCAACAACGTTGCGCAAAC
TATTAACTGGCGAACTACTTACTCTAGCTTCCCGGCAACAATTAATAGACTGGATGGAGGCGGATAAAGT
TGCAGGACCACTTCTGCGCTCGGCCCTTCCGGCTGGCTGGTTTATTGCTGATAAATCTGGAGCCGGTGAG
CGTGGGTCTCGCGGTATCATTGCAGCACTGGGGCCAGATGGTAAGCCCTCCCGTATCGTAGTTATCTACA
CGACGGGGAGTCAGGCAACTATGGATGAACGAAATAGACAGATCGCTGAGATAGGTGCCTCACTGATTAA
GCATTGGTAACTGTCAGACCAAGTTTACTCATATATACTTTAGATTGATTTAAAACTTCATTTTTAATTT
AAAAGGATCTAGGTGAAGATCCTTTTTGATAATCTCATGACCAAAATCCCTTAACGTGAGTTTTCGTTCC
ACTGAGCGTCAGACCCCGTAGAAAAGATCAAAGGATCTTCTTGAGATCCTTTTTTTCTGCGCGTAATCTG
CTGCTTGCAAACAAAAAAACCACCGCTACCAGCGGTGGTTTGTTTGCCGGATCAAGAGCTACCAACTCTT
TTTCCGAAGGTAACTGGCTTCAGCAGAGCGCAGATACCAAATACTGTCCTTCTAGTGTAGCCGTAGTTAG
GCCACCACTTCAAGAACTCTGTAGCACCGCCTACATACCTCGCTCTGCTAATCCTGTTACCAGTGGCTGC
TGCCAGTGGCGATAAGTCGTGTCTTACCGGGTTGGACTCAAGACGATAGTTACCGGATAAGGCGCAGCGG
TCGGGCTGAACGGGGGGTTCGTGCACACAGCCCAGCTTGGAGCGAACGACCTACACCGAACTGAGATACC
TACAGCGTGAGCTATGAGAAAGCGCCACGCTTCCCGAAGGGAGAAAGGCGGACAGGTATCCGGTAAGCGG
CAGGGTCGGAACAGGAGAGCGCACGAGGGAGCTTCCAGGGGGAAACGCCTGGTATCTTTATAGTCCTGTC
GGGTTTCGCCACCTCTGACTTGAGCGTCGATTTTTGTGATGCTCGTCAGGGGGGCGGAGCCTATGGAAAA
ACGCCAGCAACGCGGCCTTTTTACGGTTCCTGGCCTTTTGCTGGCCTTTTGCTCACATGTTCTTTCCTGC
GTTATCCCCTGATTCTGTGGATAACCGTATTACCGCCTTTGAGTGAGCTGATACCGCTCGCCGCAGCCGA
ACGACCGAG
